>Addgene plasmid #89636 | pcDNA3.1-dCas9-MQ1(S317A)-EGFP | addgene full sequence | sequence record 181439 | Addgene NGS Result
GACGGATCGGGAGATCTCCCGATCCCCTATGGTGCACTCTCAGTACAATCTGCTCTGATGCCGCATAGTT
AAGCCAGTATCTGCTCCCTGCTTGTGTGTTGGAGGTCGCTGAGTAGTGCGCGAGCAAAATTTAAGCTACA
ACAAGGCAAGGCTTGACCGACAATTGCATGAAGAATCTGCTTAGGGTTAGGCGTTTTGCGCTGCTTCGCG
ATGTACGGGCCAGATATACGCGTTGACATTGATTATTGACTAGTTATTAATAGTAATCAATTACGGGGTC
ATTAGTTCATAGCCCATATATGGAGTTCCGCGTTACATAACTTACGGTAAATGGCCCGCCTGGCTGACCG
CCCAACGACCCCCGCCCATTGACGTCAATAATGACGTATGTTCCCATAGTAACGCCAATAGGGACTTTCC
ATTGACGTCAATGGGTGGAGTATTTACGGTAAACTGCCCACTTGGCAGTACATCAAGTGTATCATATGCC
AAGTACGCCCCCTATTGACGTCAATGACGGTAAATGGCCCGCCTGGCATTATGCCCAGTACATGACCTTA
TGGGACTTTCCTACTTGGCAGTACATCTACGTATTAGTCATCGCTATTACCATGGTGATGCGGTTTTGGC
AGTACATCAATGGGCGTGGATAGCGGTTTGACTCACGGGGATTTCCAAGTCTCCACCCCATTGACGTCAA
TGGGAGTTTGTTTTGGCACCAAAATCAACGGGACTTTCCAAAATGTCGTAACAACTCCGCCCCATTGACG
CAAATGGGCGGTAGGCGTGTACGGTGGGAGGTCTATATAAGCAGAGCTCTCTGGCTAACTAGAGAACCCA
CTGCTTACTGGCTTATCGAAATTAATACGACTCACTATAGGGAGACCCAAGCTGGCTAGTTAAGCTTGGT
ACCGAGCTCGGATCCACTAGTCCAGTGTGGTGGAATTCTGCAGATATCCAGCACAGTGGCGGCCGCTCGA
GTCTAGAGCCACCATGGACTACAAAGACCATGACGGTGATTATAAAGATCATGACATCGATTACAAGGAT
GACGATGACAAGATGGCCCCCAAGAAGAAGAGGAAGGTGGGCCGCGGAATGGACAAGAAGTACTCCATTG
GGCTCGCCATCGGCACAAACAGCGTCGGCTGGGCCGTCATTACGGACGAGTACAAGGTGCCGAGCAAAAA
ATTCAAAGTTCTGGGCAATACCGATCGCCACAGCATAAAGAAGAACCTCATTGGCGCCCTCCTGTTCGAC
TCCGGGGAAACCGCCGAAGCCACGCGGCTCAAAAGAACAGCACGGCGCAGATATACCCGCAGAAAGAATC
GGATCTGCTACCTGCAGGAGATCTTTAGTAATGAGATGGCTAAGGTGGATGACTCTTTCTTCCATAGGCT
GGAGGAGTCCTTTTTGGTGGAGGAGGATAAAAAGCACGAGCGCCACCCAATCTTTGGCAATATCGTGGAC
GAGGTGGCGTACCATGAAAAGTACCCAACCATATATCATCTGAGGAAGAAGCTTGTAGACAGTACTGATA
AGGCTGACTTGCGGTTGATCTATCTCGCGCTGGCGCATATGATCAAATTTCGGGGACACTTCCTCATCGA
GGGGGACCTGAACCCAGACAACAGCGATGTCGACAAACTCTTTATCCAACTGGTTCAGACTTACAATCAG
CTTTTCGAAGAGAACCCGATCAACGCATCCGGAGTTGACGCCAAAGCAATCCTGAGCGCTAGGCTGTCCA
AATCCCGGCGGCTCGAAAACCTCATCGCACAGCTCCCTGGGGAGAAGAAGAACGGCCTGTTTGGTAATCT
TATCGCCCTGTCACTCGGGCTGACCCCCAACTTTAAATCTAACTTCGACCTGGCCGAAGATGCCAAGCTT
CAACTGAGCAAAGACACCTACGATGATGATCTCGACAATCTGCTGGCCCAGATCGGCGACCAGTACGCAG
ACCTTTTTTTGGCGGCAAAGAACCTGTCAGACGCCATTCTGCTGAGTGATATTCTGCGAGTGAACACGGA
GATCACCAAAGCTCCGCTGAGCGCTAGTATGATCAAGCGCTATGATGAGCACCACCAAGACTTGACTTTG
CTGAAGGCCCTTGTCAGACAGCAACTGCCTGAGAAGTACAAGGAAATTTTCTTCGATCAGTCTAAAAATG
GCTACGCCGGATACATTGACGGCGGAGCAAGCCAGGAGGAATTTTACAAATTTATTAAGCCCATCTTGGA
AAAAATGGACGGCACCGAGGAGCTGCTGGTAAAGCTTAACAGAGAAGATCTGTTGCGCAAACAGCGCACT
TTCGACAATGGAAGCATCCCCCACCAGATTCACCTGGGCGAACTGCACGCTATCCTCAGGCGGCAAGAGG
ATTTCTACCCCTTTTTGAAAGATAACAGGGAAAAGATTGAGAAAATCCTCACATTTCGGATACCCTACTA
TGTAGGCCCCCTCGCCCGGGGAAATTCCAGATTCGCGTGGATGACTCGCAAATCAGAAGAGACCATCACT
CCCTGGAACTTCGAGGAAGTCGTGGATAAGGGGGCCTCTGCCCAGTCCTTCATCGAAAGGATGACTAACT
TTGATAAAAATCTGCCTAACGAAAAGGTGCTTCCTAAACACTCTCTGCTGTACGAGTACTTCACAGTTTA
TAACGAGCTCACCAAGGTCAAATACGTCACAGAAGGGATGAGAAAGCCAGCATTCCTGTCTGGAGAGCAG
AAGAAAGCTATCGTGGACCTCCTCTTCAAGACGAACCGGAAAGTTACCGTGAAACAGCTCAAAGAAGACT
ATTTCAAAAAGATTGAATGTTTCGACTCTGTTGAAATCAGCGGAGTGGAGGATCGCTTCAACGCATCCCT
GGGAACGTATCACGATCTCCTGAAAATCATTAAAGACAAGGACTTCCTGGACAATGAGGAGAACGAGGAC
ATTCTTGAGGACATTGTCCTCACCCTTACGTTGTTTGAAGATAGGGAGATGATTGAAGAACGCTTGAAAA
CTTACGCTCATCTCTTCGACGACAAAGTCATGAAACAGCTCAAGAGGCGCCGATATACAGGATGGGGGCG
GCTGTCAAGAAAACTGATCAATGGGATCCGAGACAAGCAGAGTGGAAAGACAATCCTGGATTTTCTTAAG
TCCGATGGATTTGCCAACCGGAACTTCATGCAGTTGATCCATGATGACTCTCTCACCTTTAAGGAGGACA
TCCAGAAAGCACAAGTTTCTGGCCAGGGGGACAGTCTTCACGAGCACATCGCTAATCTTGCAGGTAGCCC
AGCTATCAAAAAGGGAATACTGCAGACCGTTAAGGTCGTGGATGAACTCGTCAAAGTAATGGGAAGGCAT
AAGCCCGAGAATATCGTTATCGAGATGGCCCGAGAGAACCAAACTACCCAGAAGGGACAGAAGAACAGTA
GGGAAAGGATGAAGAGGATTGAAGAGGGTATAAAAGAACTGGGGTCCCAAATCCTTAAGGAACACCCAGT
TGAAAACACCCAGCTTCAGAATGAGAAGCTCTACCTGTACTACCTGCAGAACGGCAGGGACATGTACGTG
GATCAGGAACTGGACATCAATCGGCTCTCCGACTACGACGTGGATGCCATCGTGCCCCAGTCTTTTCTCA
AAGATGATTCTATTGATAATAAAGTGTTGACAAGATCCGATAAAAATAGAGGGAAGAGTGATAACGTCCC
CTCAGAAGAAGTTGTCAAGAAAATGAAAAATTATTGGCGGCAGCTGCTGAACGCCAAACTGATCACACAA
CGGAAGTTCGATAATCTGACTAAGGCTGAACGAGGTGGCCTGTCTGAGTTGGATAAAGCCGGCTTCATCA
AAAGGCAGCTTGTTGAGACACGCCAGATCACCAAGCACGTGGCCCAAATTCTCGATTCACGCATGAACAC
CAAGTACGATGAAAATGACAAACTGATTCGAGAGGTGAAAGTTATTACTCTGAAGTCTAAGCTGGTCTCA
GATTTCAGAAAGGACTTTCAGTTTTATAAGGTGAGAGAGATCAACAATTACCACCATGCGCATGATGCCT
ACCTGAATGCAGTGGTAGGCACTGCACTTATCAAAAAATATCCCAAGCTTGAATCTGAATTTGTTTACGG
AGACTATAAAGTGTACGATGTTAGGAAAATGATCGCAAAGTCTGAGCAGGAAATAGGCAAGGCCACCGCT
AAGTACTTCTTTTACAGCAATATTATGAATTTTTTCAAGACCGAGATTACACTGGCCAATGGAGAGATTC
GGAAGCGACCACTTATCGAAACAAACGGAGAAACAGGAGAAATCGTGTGGGACAAGGGTAGGGATTTCGC
GACAGTCCGGAAGGTCCTGTCCATGCCGCAGGTGAACATCGTTAAAAAGACCGAAGTACAGACCGGAGGC
TTCTCCAAGGAAAGTATCCTCCCGAAAAGGAACAGCGACAAGCTGATCGCACGCAAAAAAGATTGGGACC
CCAAGAAATACGGCGGATTCGATTCTCCTACAGTCGCTTACAGTGTACTGGTTGTGGCCAAAGTGGAGAA
AGGGAAGTCTAAAAAACTCAAAAGCGTCAAGGAACTGCTGGGCATCACAATCATGGAGCGATCAAGCTTC
GAAAAAAACCCCATCGACTTTCTCGAGGCGAAAGGATATAAAGAGGTCAAAAAAGACCTCATCATTAAGC
TTCCCAAGTACTCTCTCTTTGAGCTTGAAAACGGCCGGAAACGAATGCTCGCTAGTGCGGGCGAGCTGCA
GAAAGGTAACGAGCTGGCACTGCCCTCTAAATACGTTAATTTCTTGTATCTGGCCAGCCACTATGAAAAG
CTCAAAGGGTCTCCCGAAGATAATGAGCAGAAGCAGCTGTTCGTGGAACAACACAAACACTACCTTGATG
AGATCATCGAGCAAATAAGCGAATTCTCCAAAAGAGTGATCCTCGCCGACGCTAACCTCGATAAGGTGCT
TTCTGCTTACAATAAGCACAGGGATAAGCCCATCAGGGAGCAGGCAGAAAACATTATCCACTTGTTTACT
CTGACCAACTTGGGCGCGCCTGCAGCCTTCAAGTACTTCGACACCACCATAGACAGAAAGCGGTACACCT
CTACAAAGGAGGTCCTGGACGCCACACTGATTCATCAGTCAATTACGGGGCTCTATGAAACAAGAATCGA
CCTCTCTCAGCTCGGTGGAGACAGCAGGGCTGACCCCAAGAAGAAGAGGAAGGTGGCTAGGGACAGCAAA
GTGGAGAACAAAACAAAGAAGCTGAGAGTGTTCGAAGCCTTCGCCGGCATTGGCGCCCAGAGAAAGGCCC
TGGAGAAAGTGAGGAAGGACGAGTACGAGATCGTGGGACTGGCCGAGTGGTATGTGCCCGCCATCGTCAT
GTACCAGGCCATCCATAACAACTTCCACACCAAGCTCGAGTACAAGTCCGTCAGCAGAGAGGAGATGATC
GACTACCTCGAGAACAAGACCCTGTCCTGGAACAGCAAGAACCCCGTCAGCAACGGATACTGGAAGAGGA
AGAAGGATGACGAGCTGAAGATCATCTACAACGCCATCAAGCTGTCCGAAAAGGAGGGCAACATTTTCGA
CATCAGGGACCTCTACAAGAGGACACTGAAGAACATCGACCTGCTCACCTACAGCTTCCCTTGCCAGGAC
CTGAGCCAGCAAGGCATCCAGAAGGGCATGAAGAGGGGAAGCGGCACCAGATCCGGCCTGCTCTGGGAGA
TCGAAAGAGCCCTGGACTCCACCGAGAAGAACGACCTGCCTAAGTACCTCCTCATGGAGAACGTGGGAGC
CCTGCTGCACAAGAAGAACGAGGAGGAGCTGAACCAATGGAAGCAGAAGCTGGAGAGCCTGGGCTACCAG
AACAGCATCGAAGTCCTCAATGCTGCCGATTTCGGATCCAGCCAGGCCAGGAGGAGAGTGTTCATGATCT
CCACCCTCAATGAGTTCGTGGAACTGCCTAAGGGCGACAAGAAGCCCAAGAGCATCAAAAAGGTGCTGAA
CAAGATCGTGAGCGAGAAGGACATCCTCAACAACCTGCTGAAATACAACCTCACCGAATTCAAGAAGACC
AAGTCCAACATCAACAAGGCCAGCCTGATCGGCTACTCCAAGTTCAACTCCGAGGGCTATGTGTACGACC
CCGAGTTCACAGGCCCCACACTGACAGCTGCCGGCGCCAACTCCAGGATCAAGATCAAGGACGGCAGCAA
CATCAGGAAGATGAACAGCGACGAGACCTTCCTGTACATCGGCTTTGACAGCCAGGACGGCAAGAGAGTG
AACGAAATCGAGTTCCTGACCGAGAACCAGAAGATCTTCGTGTGTGGCAACAGCATCAGCGTGGAGGTGC
TGGAGGCCATCATTGACAAGATCGGCGGCCCTAGCGAGGGCAGAGGAAGTCTTCTAACATGCGGTGACGT
GGAGGAGAATCCCGGCCCTGGTACCGTGAGCAAGGGCGAGGAGCTGTTCACCGGGGTGGTGCCCATCCTG
GTCGAGCTGGACGGCGACGTAAACGGCCACAAGTTCAGCGTGTCCGGCGAGGGCGAGGGCGATGCCACCT
ACGGCAAGCTGACCCTGAAGTTCATCTGCACCACCGGCAAGCTGCCCGTGCCCTGGCCCACCCTCGTGAC
CACCCTGACCTACGGCGTGCAGTGCTTCAGCCGCTACCCCGACCACATGAAGCAGCACGACTTCTTCAAG
TCCGCCATGCCCGAAGGCTACGTCCAGGAGCGCACCATCTTCTTCAAGGACGACGGCAACTACAAGACCC
GCGCCGAGGTGAAGTTCGAGGGCGACACCCTGGTGAACCGCATCGAGCTGAAGGGCATCGACTTCAAGGA
GGACGGCAACATCCTGGGGCACAAGCTGGAGTACAACTACAACAGCCACAACGTCTATATCATGGCCGAC
AAGCAGAAGAACGGCATCAAGGTGAACTTCAAGATCCGCCACAACATCGAGGACGGCAGCGTGCAGCTCG
CCGACCACTACCAGCAGAACACCCCCATCGGCGACGGCCCCGTGCTGCTGCCCGACAACCACTACCTGAG
CACCCAGTCCGCCCTGAGCAAAGACCCCAACGAGAAGCGCGATCACATGGTCCTGCTGGAGTTCGTGACC
GCCGCCGGGATCACTCTCGGCATGGACGAGCTGTACAAGACCGGTCATCATCACCATCACCATTGAGTTT
AAACCCGCTGATCAGCCTCGACTGTGCCTTCTAGTTGCCAGCCATCTGTTGTTTGCCCCTCCCCCGTGCC
TTCCTTGACCCTGGAAGGTGCCACTCCCACTGTCCTTTCCTAATAAAATGAGGAAATTGCATCGCATTGT
CTGAGTAGGTGTCATTCTATTCTGGGGGGTGGGGTGGGGCAGGACAGCAAGGGGGAGGATTGGGAAGACA
ATAGCAGGCATGCTGGGGATGCGGTGGGCTCTATGGCTTCTGAGGCGGAAAGAACCAGCTGGGGCTCTAG
GGGGTATCCCC
[124 nt withheld, positions 7502-7625]
C
[91 nt withheld, positions 7627-7717]
A
[49 nt withheld, positions 7719-7767]
CCTTTGACGTTGGAGTCCACGTTCTTT
[37 nt withheld, positions 7795-7831]
ACCCTATCTCGGTCTATTCTTTTGATTTATAAGGGATTTTGCCGATTTCGGCCTATTGGTTAAAAAATGA
GCTGATTTAACAAAAATTTAACGCGAATTAATTCTGTGGAATGTGTGTCAGTTAGGGTGTGGAAAGTCCC
CAGGCTCCCCAGCAGGCAGAAGTATGCAAAGCATGCATCTCAATTAGTCAGCAACCAGGTGTGGAAAGTC
CCCAGGCTCCCCAGCAGGCAGAAGTATGCAAAGCATGCATCTCAATTAGTCAGCAACCATAGTCCCGCCC
CTAACTCCGCCCATCCCGCCCCTAACTCCGCCCAGTTCCGCCCATTCTCCGCCCCATGGCTGACTAATTT
TTTTTATTTATGCAGAGGCCGAGGCCGCCTCTGCCTCTGAGCTATTCCAGAAGTAGTGAGGAGGCTTTTT
TGGAGGCCTAGGCTTTTGCAAAAAGCTCCCGGGAGCTTGTATATCCATTTTCGGATCTGATCAAGAGACA
GGATGAGGATCGTTTCGCATGATTGAACAAGATGGATTGCACGCAGGTTCTCCGGCCGCTTGGGTGGAGA
GGCTATTCGGCTATGACTGGGCACAACAGACAATCGGCTGCTCTGATGCCGCCGTGTTCCGGCTGTCAGC
GCAGGGGCGCCCGGTTCTTTTTGTCAAGACCGACCTGTCCGGTGCCCTGAATGAACTGCAGGACGAGGCA
GCGCGGCTATCGTGGCTGGCCACGACGGGCGTTCCTTGCGCAGCTGTGCTCGACGTTGTCACTGAAGCGG
GAAGGGACTGGCTGCTATTGGGCGAAGTGCCGGGGCAGGATCTCCTGTCATCTCACCTTGCTCCTGCCGA
GAAAGTATCCATCATGGCTGATGCAATGCGGCGGCTGCATACGCTTGATCCGGCTACCTGCCCATTCGAC
CACCAAGCGAAACATCGCATCGAGCGAGCACGTACTCGGATGGAAGCCGGTCTTGTCGATCAGGATGATC
TGGACGAAGAGCATCAGGGGCTCGCGCCAGCCGAACTGTTCGCCAGGCTCAAGGCGCGCATGCCCGACGG
CGAGGATCTCGTCGTGACCCATGGCGATGCCTGCTTGCCGAATATCATGGTGGAAAATGGCCGCTTTTCT
GGATTCATCGACTGTGGCCGGCTGGGTGTGGCGGACCGCTATCAGGACATAGCGTTGGCTACCCGTGATA
TTGCTGAAGAGCTTGGCGGCGAATGGGCTGACCGCTTCCTCGTGCTTTACGGTATCGCCGCTCCCGATTC
GCAGCGCATCGCCTTCTATCGCCTTCTTGACGAGTTCTTCTGAGCGGGACTCTGGGGTTCGCGAAATGAC
CGACCAAGCGACGCCCAACCTGCCATCACGAGATTTCGATTCCACCGCCGCCTTCTATGAAAGGTTGGGC
TTCGGAATCGTTTTCCGGGACGCCGGCTGGATGATCCTCCAGCGCGGGGATCTCATGCTGGAGTTCTTCG
CCCACCCCAACTTGTTTATTGCAGCTTATAATGGTTACAAATAAAGCAATAGCATCACAAATTTCACAAA
TAAAGCATTTTTTTCACTGCATTCTAGTTGTGGTTTGTCCAAACTCATCAATGTATCTTATCATGTCTGT
ATACCGTCGACCTCTAGCTAGAGCTTGGCGTAATCATGGTCATAGCTGTTTCCTGTGTGAAATTGTTATC
CGCTCACAATTCCACACAACATACGAGCCGGAAGCATAAAGTGTAAAGCCTGGGGTGCCTAATGAGTGAG
CTAACTCACATTAATTGCGTTGCGCTCACTGCCCGCTTTCCAGTCGGGAAACCTGTCGTGCCAGCTGCAT
TAATGAATCGGCCAACGCGCGGGGAGAGGCGGTTTGCGTATTGGGCGCTCTTCCGCTTCCTCGCTCACTG
ACTCGCTGCGCTCGGTCGTTCGGCTGCGGCGAGCGGTATCAGCTCACTCAAAGGCGGTAATACGGTTATC
CACAGAATCAGGGGATAACGCAGGAAAGAACATGTGAGCAAAAGGCCAGCAAAAGGCCAGGAACCGTAAA
AAGGCCGCGTTGCTGGCGTTTTTCCATAGGCTCCGCCCCCCTGACGAGCATCACAAAAATCGACGCTCAA
GTCAGAGGTGGCGAAACCCGACAGGACTATAAAGATACCAGGCGTTTCCCCCTGGAAGCTCCCTCGTGCG
CTCTCCTGTTCCGACCCTGCCGCTTACCGGATACCTGTCCGCCTTTCTCCCTTCGGGAAGCGTGGCGCTT
TCTCATAGCTCACGCTGTAGGTATCTCAGTTCGGTGTAGGTCGTTCGCTCCAAGCTGGGCTGTGTGCACG
AACCCCCCGTTCAGCCCGACCGCTGCGCCTTATCCGGTAACTATCGTCTTGAGTCCAACCCGGTAAGACA
CGACTTATCGCCACTGGCAGCAGCCACTGGTAACAGGATTAGCAGAGCGAGGTATGTAGGCGGTGCTACA
GAGTTCTTGAAGTGGTGGCCTAACTACGGCTACACTAGAAGAACAGTATTTGGTATCTGCGCTCTGCTGA
AGCCAGTTACCTTCGGAAAAAGAGTTGGTAGCTCTTGATCCGGCAAACAAACCACCGCTGGTAGCGGTGG
TTTTTTTGTTTGCAAGCAGCAGATTACGCGCAGAAAAAAAGGATCTCAAGAAGATCCTTTGATCTTTTCT
ACGGGGTCTGACGCTCAGTGGAACGAAAACTCACGTTAAGGGATTTTGGTCATGAGATTATCAAAAAGGA
TCTTCACCTAGATCCTTTTAAATTAAAAATGAAGTTTTAAATCAATCTAAAGTATATATGAGTAAACTTG
GTCTGACAGTTACCAATGCTTAATCAGTGAGGCACCTATCTCAGCGATCTGTCTATTTCGTTCATCCATA
GTTGCCTGACTCCCCGTCGTGTAGATAACTACGATACGGGAGGGCTTACCATCTGGCCCCAGTGCTGCAA
TGATACCGCGAGACCCACGCTCACCGGCTCCAGATTTATCAGCAATAAACCAGCCAGCCGGAAGGGCCGA
GCGCAGAAGTGGTCCTGCAACTTTATCCGCCTCCATCCAGTCTATTAATTGTTGCCGGGAAGCTAGAGTA
AGTAGTTCGCCAGTTAATAGTTTGCGCAACGTTGTTGCCATTGCTACAGGCATCGTGGTGTCACGCTCGT
CGTTTGGTATGGCTTCATTCAGCTCCGGTTCCCAACGATCAAGGCGAGTTACATGATCCCCCATGTTGTG
CAAAAAAGCGGTTAGCTCCTTCGGTCCTCCGATCGTTGTCAGAAGTAAGTTGGCCGCAGTGTTATCACTC
ATGGTTATGGCAGCACTGCATAATTCTCTTACTGTCATGCCATCCGTAAGATGCTTTTCTGTGACTGGTG
AGTACTCAACCAAGTCATTCTGAGAATAGTGTATGCGGCGACCGAGTTGCTCTTGCCCGGCGTCAATACG
GGATAATACCGCGCCACATAGCAGAACTTTAAAAGTGCTCATCATTGGAAAACGTTCTTCGGGGCGAAAA
CTCTCAAGGATCTTACCGCTGTTGAGATCCAGTTCGATGTAACCCACTCGTGCACCCAACTGATCTTCAG
CATCTTTTACTTTCACCAGCGTTTCTGGGTGAGCAAAAACAGGAAGGCAAAATGCCGCAAAAAAGGGAAT
AAGGGCGACACGGAAATGTTGAATACTCATACTCTTCCTTTTTCAATATTATTGAAGCATTTATCAGGGT
TATTGTCTCATGAGCGGATACATATTTGAATGTATTTAGAAAAATAAACAAATAGGGGTTCCGCGCACAT
TTCCCCGAAAAGTGCCACCTGACGTC
Features (pLannotate 1.2.2; 23 found; start..end, strand, type, name):
     28..80      -  misc_feature   bom (fragment): basis of mobility region from pBR322
    235..614     +  enhancer       CMV enhancer: human cytomegalovirus immediate early enhancer
    615..818     +  promoter       CMV promoter: human cytomegalovirus (CMV) immediate early promoter
    814..847     +  LTR            5' LTR (truncated) (fragment): truncated 5' long terminal repeat (LTR) from HIV-1
    863..881     +  promoter       T7 promoter: promoter for bacteriophage T7 RNA polymerase
    997..1062    +  CDS            3xFLAG: three tandem FLAG® epitope tags, followed by an enterokinase cleavage site
   1099..5202    +  CDS            Cas9: Cas9 (Csn1) endonuclease from the Streptococcus pyogenes Type II CRISPR/Cas system generates RNA-guided double strand breaks in DNA
   5245..6399    +  CDS            sssIM: MTSI_SPISQ - Also known as mssSI. Protein inferred from homology: Swiss-Prot protein existence level 3. This de-novo methylase methylates completely and exclusively CG residues in Spiroplasma strain MQ-1 DNA. From Spiroplasma monobiae (strain ATCC 33825 / MQ-1).
   6466..7179    +  CDS            EGFP: EGFP is a basic (constitutively fluorescent) green fluorescent protein published in 1996, derived from Aequorea victoria. It is reported to be a rapidly-maturing weak dimer with moderate acid sensitivity.
   7232..7456    +  polyA_signal   bGH poly(A) signal: bovine growth hormone polyadenylation signal
   7460..7481    +  promoter       SV40 promoter (fragment): SV40 enhancer and early promoter
   7502..7930    +  rep_origin     f1 ori (sequence partly withheld): f1 bacteriophage origin of replication; arrow indicates direction of (+) strand synthesis
   7944..8273    +  promoter       SV40 promoter: SV40 enhancer and early promoter
   8340..9131    +  CDS            neo: KKA2_KLEPN - Also known as kan, nptII. Experimental evidence at protein level: Swiss-Prot protein existence level 1. Resistance to kanamycin, neomycin, paromomycin, ribostamycin, butirosin and gentamicin B. From Klebsiella pneumoniae.
   9157..9315    +  CDS            ble (fragment): BLE_KLEPN - Experimental evidence at protein level: Swiss-Prot protein existence level 1. Binding protein with a strong affinity to the bleomycin family of antibiotics. Binds to CL990; an antimitotic-antibiotic compound. From Klebsiella pneumoniae.
   9310..9431    +  polyA_signal   SV40 poly(A) signal: SV40 polyadenylation signal
   9502..9524    -  protein_bind   lac operator (fragment): The lac repressor binds to the lac operator to inhibit transcription in E. coli. This inhibition can be relieved by adding lactose or isopropyl-β-D-thiogalactopyranoside (IPTG). lac repressor encoded by lacI
   9528..9558    -  promoter       lac promoter: promoter for the E. coli lac operon
   9573..9594    -  protein_bind   CAP binding site: CAP binding activates transcription in the presence of cAMP. E. coli catabolite activator protein
   9607..9699    -  CDS            lacI (fragment): lac repressor; lacI; The lac repressor binds to the lac operator to inhibit transcription in E. coli. This inhibition can be relieved by adding lactose or isopropyl-β-D-thiogalactopyranoside (IPTG).
   9882..10470   -  rep_origin     ori: high-copy-number ColE1/pMB1/pBR322/pUC origin of replication
  10641..11501   -  CDS            AmpR: β-lactamase; bla; confers resistance to ampicillin, carbenicillin, and related antibiotics
  11502..11606   -  promoter       AmpR promoter: bla
