[The description below was written by a language model from this plasmid's Addgene catalogue record and pLannotate feature annotations shown in this document.]
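Description:
pcDNA3.1-dCas9-MQ1(S317A)-EGFP is an 11.6 kb mammalian expression and CRISPR plasmid built on the pcDNA3.1 backbone for targeted CpG methylation. It is propagated in E. coli through a high-copy ColE1/pUC-type origin with ampicillin resistance (AmpR under its own bla promoter), and it also carries an f1 origin. For selection in mammalian cells, an SV40 early promoter drives the neomycin phosphotransferase gene, terminated by an SV40 poly(A) signal, allowing G418 selection. EGFP is listed as a second marker for identifying expressing cells.

The payload is a single cassette driven by the CMV immediate-early enhancer and promoter, with a T7 promoter just upstream of the coding region and a bGH polyadenylation signal at the end. The annotated reading frames run in order: an N-terminal 3xFLAG tag, Streptococcus pyogenes Cas9 (annotated generically as Cas9, but named in the record as the catalytically dead dCas9 form), the CpG-specific DNA methyltransferase M.SssI from Spiroplasma strain MQ1, and EGFP. The record also lists a C-terminal 6xHis tag on the insert, which is not annotated in the feature table. How EGFP is joined to the methyltransferase (direct fusion or a separating element) is likewise not stated. The methyltransferase carries an S317A substitution, whose functional effect is not given in the record.

In use, a co-delivered guide RNA, which this plasmid does not encode, would direct dCas9 to a chosen genomic locus without cutting, bringing the tethered MQ1 enzyme close enough to methylate nearby CpG sites. This makes the construct a tool for locus-specific epigenome editing, with FLAG detection and green fluorescence available for monitoring expression.
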