Addgene plasmid #89636: pcDNA3.1-dCas9-MQ1(S317A)-EGFP
Purpose: Targeted CpG methylation
Depositing lab: Margaret Goodell. Depositing organization: Baylor College of Medicine. Publication: Targeted DNA methylation in vivo using an engineered dCas9-MQ1 fusion protein. Lei Y, Zhang X, Su J, Jeong M, Gundry MC, Huang YH, Zhou Y, Li W, Goodell MA. Nat Commun. 2017 Jul 11;8:16026. doi: 10.1038/ncomms16026. PubMed 28695892.
Backbone
  Vector backbone: pcDNA3.1
  Backbone manufacturer: invitrogene
  Backbone size w/o insert (bp): 5382
  Total vector size (bp): 11637
  Vector type: Mammalian Expression, CRISPR
  Selectable markers: Neomycin (select with G418) ; EGFP
Growth in bacteria
  Bacterial resistance: Ampicillin, 100 μg/mL
  Growth temperature: 37°C
  Growth strain: Top10
  Copy number: Unknown
Gene/Insert
  Gene/Insert name: site-specific DNA-methyltransferase SssI (alt name: dCas9-MQ1(S317A))
  Species: Synthetic; Spiroplasma sp. (strain MQ1)
  Insert size (bp): 1164
  Mutation: S317A, AGC-->GCC
  GenBank ID: P15840.3
  Promoter: CMV
  Tag / fusion protein: 3*FLAG (N terminal on insert); 6*His (C terminal on insert)
  Cloning method: Restriction Enzyme; 5′ cloning site NheI (destroyed during cloning); 3′ cloning site NheI (destroyed during cloning)
  Sequencing primers: 5′ GCGCCCTAGGGACAGCAAAGTGGAGAACAAAACA; 3′ GCGCCCTAGGGCCGCCGATCTTGTCAATG
Terms and licenses: Academic/Nonprofit Terms; Industry Terms: Not Available to Industry
How to cite: pcDNA3.1-dCas9-MQ1(S317A)-EGFP was a gift from Margaret Goodell (Addgene plasmid # 89636 ; http://n2t.net/addgene:89636 ; RRID:Addgene_89636)
